Addgene plasmid #104562: pcDNA-Nup37-EGFP-polyA
Purpose: Express Nup37-EGFP in mammalian cells (CMV promoter). Also suitable for in vitro transcription (T7 promoter) for injecting mRNA into oocytes.
Depositing lab: Yi Zhang. Depositing organization: Boston Children's Hospital. Publication: Nucleosome assembly is required for nuclear pore complex assembly in mouse zygotes. Inoue A, Zhang Y. Nat Struct Mol Biol. 2014 Jul;21(7):609-16. doi: 10.1038/nsmb.2839. Epub 2014 Jun 8. PubMed 24908396.
Backbone
  Vector backbone: pcDNA3.1
  Vector type: Mammalian Expression
Growth in bacteria
  Bacterial resistance: Ampicillin, 100 μg/mL
  Growth temperature: 37°C
  Growth strain: DH5alpha
  Copy number: High Copy
Gene/Insert
  Gene/Insert name: Nup37
  Species: M. musculus (mouse)
  Entrez Gene: Nup37 (a.k.a. 2410003L22Rik, 2810039M17Rik)
  Tag / fusion protein: EGFP tag (C terminal on insert)
Terms and licenses: Academic/Nonprofit Terms; Industry Terms: Not Available to Industry
How to cite: pcDNA-Nup37-EGFP-polyA was a gift from Yi Zhang (Addgene plasmid # 104562 ; http://n2t.net/addgene:104562 ; RRID:Addgene_104562)
