[The description below was written by a language model from this plasmid's Addgene catalogue record and pLannotate feature annotations shown in this document.]
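Description:
pcDNA-Nup37-EGFP-polyA is a mammalian expression plasmid built on the pcDNA3.1 backbone that encodes mouse Nup37, a component of the Nup107-160 subcomplex of the nuclear pore complex, fused at its C terminus to EGFP. It is maintained in E. coli as a high-copy plasmid through a ColE1/pUC-type origin and selected with ampicillin via the β-lactamase gene. An f1 origin is also present. For selection in mammalian cells, the backbone carries a neomycin phosphotransferase gene driven by the SV40 enhancer/early promoter and terminated by an SV40 polyadenylation signal.

The fusion cassette sits downstream of the human CMV immediate-early enhancer and promoter, which drive strong constitutive expression in transfected mammalian cells, with the bovine growth hormone polyadenylation signal located further downstream. A T7 promoter lies between the CMV promoter and the Nup37 start, so the same plasmid can serve as a template for in vitro transcription, yielding Nup37-EGFP mRNA for microinjection into oocytes. The "polyA" in the name suggests a template-encoded poly(A) tract for such transcripts, but neither feature table annotates one. There is an unannotated stretch of several hundred bases between EGFP and the bGH signal, whose content the record does not describe.

The two annotated sequence records (about 7.58 and 7.59 kb) show the same features in the same order and differ only in their starting coordinate and by a few bases in length. Several short fragment calls (HIV-1 LTR, TEF1 promoter, ble, lacI) are probably incidental annotation matches rather than functional parts. The construct serves as a fluorescent reporter of nuclear pore complexes, and the associated work concerns their assembly in mouse zygotes.
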