Features (pLannotate 1.2.2; 22 found; start..end, strand, type, name):
    318..542     +  polyA_signal   bGH poly(A) signal: bovine growth hormone polyadenylation signal
    546..567     +  promoter       SV40 promoter (fragment): SV40 enhancer and early promoter
    588..1016    +  rep_origin     f1 ori (sequence partly withheld): f1 bacteriophage origin of replication; arrow indicates direction of (+) strand synthesis
   1030..1359    +  promoter       SV40 promoter: SV40 enhancer and early promoter
   1426..2217    +  CDS            neo: KKA2_KLEPN - Also known as kan, nptII. Experimental evidence at protein level: Swiss-Prot protein existence level 1. Resistance to kanamycin, neomycin, paromomycin, ribostamycin, butirosin and gentamicin B. From Klebsiella pneumoniae.
   2243..2401    +  CDS            ble (fragment): BLE_KLEPN - Experimental evidence at protein level: Swiss-Prot protein existence level 1. Binding protein with a strong affinity to the bleomycin family of antibiotics. Binds to CL990; an antimitotic-antibiotic compound. From Klebsiella pneumoniae.
   2396..2517    +  polyA_signal   SV40 poly(A) signal: SV40 polyadenylation signal
   2590..2606    -  protein_bind   lac operator: The lac repressor binds to the lac operator to inhibit transcription in E. coli. This inhibition can be relieved by adding lactose or isopropyl-β-D-thiogalactopyranoside (IPTG). lac repressor encoded by lacI
   2614..2644    -  promoter       lac promoter: promoter for the E. coli lac operon
   2659..2680    -  protein_bind   CAP binding site: CAP binding activates transcription in the presence of cAMP. E. coli catabolite activator protein
   2693..2785    -  CDS            lacI (fragment): lac repressor; lacI; The lac repressor binds to the lac operator to inhibit transcription in E. coli. This inhibition can be relieved by adding lactose or isopropyl-β-D-thiogalactopyranoside (IPTG).
   2968..3556    -  rep_origin     ori: high-copy-number ColE1/pMB1/pBR322/pUC origin of replication
   3727..4587    -  CDS            AmpR: β-lactamase; bla; confers resistance to ampicillin, carbenicillin, and related antibiotics
   4588..4692    -  promoter       AmpR promoter: bla
   4751..4803    -  misc_feature   bom (fragment): basis of mobility region from pBR322
   4958..5337    +  enhancer       CMV enhancer: human cytomegalovirus immediate early enhancer
   5338..5541    +  promoter       CMV promoter: human cytomegalovirus (CMV) immediate early promoter
   5537..5570    +  LTR            5' LTR (truncated) (fragment): truncated 5' long terminal repeat (LTR) from HIV-1
   5586..5604    +  promoter       T7 promoter: promoter for bacteriophage T7 RNA polymerase
   5638..6615    +  CDS            Nup37: NUP37_MOUSE - Experimental evidence at protein level: Swiss-Prot protein existence level 1. Component of the Nup107-160 subcomplex of the nuclear pore complex (NPC). The Nup107-160 subcomplex is required for the assembly of a functional NPC. The Nup107-160 subcomplex is also required for normal kinetochore microtubule attachment, mitotic progression and chromosome segregation (By similarity). From Mus musculus (Mouse).
   6634..7353    +  CDS            EGFP: the original enhanced GFP (Yang et al., 1996) mammalian codon-optimized
   7422..7443    +  promoter       TEF1 promoter (fragment): S. cerevisiae TEF1; promoter for EF-1α
>Addgene plasmid #104562 | pcDNA-Nup37-EGFP-polyA | addgene full sequence | sequence record 262454 | Addgene NGS Result
AAAAAAAAAAAAAAAAAAAAAAAAAAAAAAAAAAAAAAAAAAAAAAAAAAAAAAAAAAAAAAAAAAAAAA
AANAAAAAAAANNAAAAAAAAAAAAAAAAAAAAAAAAAAAAAAAAAAAAAAAAAAAAAAAAAAAAAAAAA
AAAAAAAAAAAAAAAAAAAAAAAAAAAAAAAAAAAAAAAAATACGCATCATACGCTGTGGCGTACCTCGA
GTCTAGAGGGCCCTTCGAACAAAAACTCATCTCAGAAGAGGATCTGAATATGCATACCGGTCATCATCAC
CATCACCATTGAGTTTAAACCCGCTGATCAGCCTCGACTGTGCCTTCTAGTTGCCAGCCATCTGTTGTTT
GCCCCTCCCCCGTGCCTTCCTTGACCCTGGAAGGTGCCACTCCCACTGTCCTTTCCTAATAAAATGAGGA
AATTGCATCGCATTGTCTGAGTAGGTGTCATTCTATTCTGGGGGGTGGGGTGGGGCAGGACAGCAAGGGG
GAGGATTGGGAAGACAATAGCAGGCATGCTGGGGATGCGGTGGGCTCTATGGCTTCTGAGGCGGAAAGAA
CCAGCTGGGGCTCTAGGGGGTATCCCC
[124 nt withheld, positions 588-711]
C
[91 nt withheld, positions 713-803]
A
[49 nt withheld, positions 805-853]
CCTTTGACGTTGGAGTCCACGTTCTTT
[37 nt withheld, positions 881-917]
ACCCTATCTCGGTCTATTCTTTTGATTTATAAGGGATTTTGCCGATTTCGGCCTATTGGTTAAAAAATGA
GCTGATTTAACAAAAATTTAACGCGAATTAATTCTGTGGAATGTGTGTCAGTTAGGGTGTGGAAAGTCCC
CAGGCTCCCCAGCAGGCAGAAGTATGCAAAGCATGCATCTCAATTAGTCAGCAACCAGGTGTGGAAAGTC
CCCAGGCTCCCCAGCAGGCAGAAGTATGCAAAGCATGCATCTCAATTAGTCAGCAACCATAGTCCCGCCC
CTAACTCCGCCCATCCCGCCCCTAACTCCGCCCAGTTCCGCCCATTCTCCGCCCCATGGCTGACTAATTT
TTTTTATTTATGCAGAGGCCGAGGCCGCCTCTGCCTCTGAGCTATTCCAGAAGTAGTGAGGAGGCTTTTT
TGGAGGCCTAGGCTTTTGCAAAAAGCTCCCGGGAGCTTGTATATCCATTTTCGGATCTGATCAAGAGACA
GGATGAGGATCGTTTCGCATGATTGAACAAGATGGATTGCACGCAGGTTCTCCGGCCGCTTGGGTGGAGA
GGCTATTCGGCTATGACTGGGCACAACAGACAATCGGCTGCTCTGATGCCGCCGTGTTCCGGCTGTCAGC
GCAGGGGCGCCCGGTTCTTTTTGTCAAGACCGACCTGTCCGGTGCCCTGAATGAACTGCAGGACGAGGCA
GCGCGGCTATCGTGGCTGGCCACGACGGGCGTTCCTTGCGCAGCTGTGCTCGACGTTGTCACTGAAGCGG
GAAGGGACTGGCTGCTATTGGGCGAAGTGCCGGGGCAGGATCTCCTGTCATCTCACCTTGCTCCTGCCGA
GAAAGTATCCATCATGGCTGATGCAATGCGGCGGCTGCATACGCTTGATCCGGCTACCTGCCCATTCGAC
CACCAAGCGAAACATCGCATCGAGCGAGCACGTACTCGGATGGAAGCCGGTCTTGTCGATCAGGATGATC
TGGACGAAGAGCATCAGGGGCTCGCGCCAGCCGAACTGTTCGCCAGGCTCAAGGCGCGCATGCCCGACGG
CGAGGATCTCGTCGTGACCCATGGCGATGCCTGCTTGCCGAATATCATGGTGGAAAATGGCCGCTTTTCT
GGATTCATCGACTGTGGCCGGCTGGGTGTGGCGGACCGCTATCAGGACATAGCGTTGGCTACCCGTGATA
TTGCTGAAGAGCTTGGCGGCGAATGGGCTGACCGCTTCCTCGTGCTTTACGGTATCGCCGCTCCCGATTC
GCAGCGCATCGCCTTCTATCGCCTTCTTGACGAGTTCTTCTGAGCGGGACTCTGGGGTTCGCGAAATGAC
CGACCAAGCGACGCCCAACCTGCCATCACGAGATTTCGATTCCACCGCCGCCTTCTATGAAAGGTTGGGC
TTCGGAATCGTTTTCCGGGACGCCGGCTGGATGATCCTCCAGCGCGGGGATCTCATGCTGGAGTTCTTCG
CCCACCCCAACTTGTTTATTGCAGCTTATAATGGTTACAAATAAAGCAATAGCATCACAAATTTCACAAA
TAAAGCATTTTTTTCACTGCATTCTAGTTGTGGTTTGTCCAAACTCATCAATGTATCTTATCATGTCTGT
ATACCGTCGACCTCTAGCTAGAGCTTGGCGTAATCATGGTCATAGCTGTTTCCTGTGTGAAATTGTTATC
CGCTCACAATTCCACACAACATACGAGCCGGAAGCATAAAGTGTAAAGCCTGGGGTGCCTAATGAGTGAG
CTAACTCACATTAATTGCGTTGCGCTCACTGCCCGCTTTCCAGTCGGGAAACCTGTCGTGCCAGCTGCAT
TAATGAATCGGCCAACGCGCGGGGAGAGGCGGTTTGCGTATTGGGCGCTCTTCCGCTTCCTCGCTCACTG
ACTCGCTGCGCTCGGTCGTTCGGCTGCGGCGAGCGGTATCAGCTCACTCAAAGGCGGTAATACGGTTATC
CACAGAATCAGGGGATAACGCAGGAAAGAACATGTGAGCAAAAGGCCAGCAAAAGGCCAGGAACCGTAAA
AAGGCCGCGTTGCTGGCGTTTTTCCATAGGCTCCGCCCCCCTGACGAGCATCACAAAAATCGACGCTCAA
GTCAGAGGTGGCGAAACCCGACAGGACTATAAAGATACCAGGCGTTTCCCCCTGGAAGCTCCCTCGTGCG
CTCTCCTGTTCCGACCCTGCCGCTTACCGGATACCTGTCCGCCTTTCTCCCTTCGGGAAGCGTGGCGCTT
TCTCATAGCTCACGCTGTAGGTATCTCAGTTCGGTGTAGGTCGTTCGCTCCAAGCTGGGCTGTGTGCACG
AACCCCCCGTTCAGCCCGACCGCTGCGCCTTATCCGGTAACTATCGTCTTGAGTCCAACCCGGTAAGACA
CGACTTATCGCCACTGGCAGCAGCCACTGGTAACAGGATTAGCAGAGCGAGGTATGTAGGCGGTGCTACA
GAGTTCTTGAAGTGGTGGCCTAACTACGGCTACACTAGAAGAACAGTATTTGGTATCTGCGCTCTGCTGA
AGCCAGTTACCTTCGGAAAAAGAGTTGGTAGCTCTTGATCCGGCAAACAAACCACCGCTGGTAGCGGTGG
TTTTTTTGTTTGCAAGCAGCAGATTACGCGCAGAAAAAAAGGATCTCAAGAAGATCCTTTGATCTTTTCT
ACGGGGTCTGACGCTCAGTGGAACGAAAACTCACGTTAAGGGATTTTGGTCATGAGATTATCAAAAAGGA
TCTTCACCTAGATCCTTTTAAATTAAAAATGAAGTTTTAAATCAATCTAAAGTATATATGAGTAAACTTG
GTCTGACAGTTACCAATGCTTAATCAGTGAGGCACCTATCTCAGCGATCTGTCTATTTCGTTCATCCATA
GTTGCCTGACTCCCCGTCGTGTAGATAACTACGATACGGGAGGGCTTACCATCTGGCCCCAGTGCTGCAA
TGATACCGCGAGACCCACGCTCACCGGCTCCAGATTTATCAGCAATAAACCAGCCAGCCGGAAGGGCCGA
GCGCAGAAGTGGTCCTGCAACTTTATCCGCCTCCATCCAGTCTATTAATTGTTGCCGGGAAGCTAGAGTA
AGTAGTTCGCCAGTTAATAGTTTGCGCAACGTTGTTGCCATTGCTACAGGCATCGTGGTGTCACGCTCGT
CGTTTGGTATGGCTTCATTCAGCTCCGGTTCCCAACGATCAAGGCGAGTTACATGATCCCCCATGTTGTG
CAAAAAAGCGGTTAGCTCCTTCGGTCCTCCGATCGTTGTCAGAAGTAAGTTGGCCGCAGTGTTATCACTC
ATGGTTATGGCAGCACTGCATAATTCTCTTACTGTCATGCCATCCGTAAGATGCTTTTCTGTGACTGGTG
AGTACTCAACCAAGTCATTCTGAGAATAGTGTATGCGGCGACCGAGTTGCTCTTGCCCGGCGTCAATACG
GGATAATACCGCGCCACATAGCAGAACTTTAAAAGTGCTCATCATTGGAAAACGTTCTTCGGGGCGAAAA
CTCTCAAGGATCTTACCGCTGTTGAGATCCAGTTCGATGTAACCCACTCGTGCACCCAACTGATCTTCAG
CATCTTTTACTTTCACCAGCGTTTCTGGGTGAGCAAAAACAGGAAGGCAAAATGCCGCAAAAAAGGGAAT
AAGGGCGACACGGAAATGTTGAATACTCATACTCTTCCTTTTTCAATATTATTGAAGCATTTATCAGGGT
TATTGTCTCATGAGCGGATACATATTTGAATGTATTTAGAAAAATAAACAAATAGGGGTTCCGCGCACAT
TTCCCCGAAAAGTGCCACCTGACGTCGACGGATCGGGAGATCTCCCGATCCCCTATGGTGCACTCTCAGT
ACAATCTGCTCTGATGCCGCATAGTTAAGCCAGTATCTGCTCCCTGCTTGTGTGTTGGAGGTCGCTGAGT
AGTGCGCGAGCAAAATTTAAGCTACAACAAGGCAAGGCTTGACCGACAATTGCATGAAGAATCTGCTTAG
GGTTAGGCGTTTTGCGCTGCTTCGCGATGTACGGGCCAGATATACGCGTTGACATTGATTATTGACTAGT
TATTAATAGTAATCAATTACGGGGTCATTAGTTCATAGCCCATATATGGAGTTCCGCGTTACATAACTTA
CGGTAAATGGCCCGCCTGGCTGACCGCCCAACGACCCCCGCCCATTGACGTCAATAATGACGTATGTTCC
CATAGTAACGCCAATAGGGACTTTCCATTGACGTCAATGGGTGGAGTATTTACGGTAAACTGCCCACTTG
GCAGTACATCAAGTGTATCATATGCCAAGTACGCCCCCTATTGACGTCAATGACGGTAAATGGCCCGCCT
GGCATTATGCCCAGTACATGACCTTATGGGACTTTCCTACTTGGCAGTACATCTACGTATTAGTCATCGC
TATTACCATGGTGATGCGGTTTTGGCAGTACATCAATGGGCGTGGATAGCGGTTTGACTCACGGGGATTT
CCAAGTCTCCACCCCATTGACGTCAATGGGAGTTTGTTTTGGCACCAAAATCAACGGGACTTTCCAAAAT
GTCGTAACAACTCCGCCCCATTGACGCAAATGGGCGGTAGGCGTGTACGGTGGGAGGTCTATATAAGCAG
AGCTCTCTGGCTAACTAGAGAACCCACTGCTTACTGGCTTATCGAAATTAATACGACTCACTATAGGGAG
ACCCAAGCTGGCTAGTTAAGCTTCGAATTCATGAAGCAAGATGCTACAAGAAATGCTGCGTACACCGTGG
ATTGCGAAGATTATGTGCACGTGGTAGAATTTAATCCCTTTGAGAGTGGAGATTCAGGAAACCTGATTGC
ATATGGCGGCAGTAATTATGTGGTTGTTGGCATGTGTACGTTTCAGGAGGAAGAAACAGACATCGAAGGG
ATTCAGTATAAAACACTACGAACATTTCACCATGGAGTCCGAGTTGACGGCATTGCCTGGAGCCCAGAGA
CCAAACTTGACTCGCTGCCTCCTGTAATCAAATTTTGTACTTCAGCTGCTGATTTGAAGATTAGATTATT
TACTTCAGATCTTCAAGATAAAAATGAATATAAGGTTTTGGAGGGCCACTCAGACTTCATTAATGATCTG
GTGTTCCATCCCAAAGAAGGCCAGGAGCTCGCAAGCGTGAGTGACGACCACACCTGCAGGATTTGGAACT
TGGAAGGAAAGCAGACAGCTCATTTTCTTCTGCATTCTCCTGGAATGAGTGTATGCTGGCATCCCGAGGA
AACTTTCAAGCTAATGGTTGCAGAGAAGAATGGAACAATCCGGTTTTATGATCTAATGGCTCAGCAGGCA
ATTTTATCTCTTCAGTCAGAGCAGACACCCTTAATGTCAGCACACTGGTGCTTAAAAAACACCTTCAAAG
TTGGTGCTGTGGCAGGAAATGATTGGATTATTTGGGATATCACTCGGTCCAGTTATCCTCAAGAAACAAG
ACCTGTTCACATGGACCGAGCACACTTATTTAGGTGGTCGGCCATTAGTGAAAACTTGTTTGCAACCACT
GGATATCCTGGCAAAATGGCCAGTCAGTTTCAGATTCATCATTTAGGGCACTCTCAGCCCGTCCTCATTG
GTTCTGTAGCTGTCGGTTCTGGTCTTTCCTGGCATAGAACACTTCCACTGTGTGCAGTTGGAGGCGACCA
CAAGCTCTTGTTCTGGGTGACAGAAATGGATCCACCGGTCGCCACCATGGTGAGCAAGGGCGAGGAGCTG
TTCACCGGGGTGGTGCCCATCCTGGTCGAGCTGGACGGCGACGTAAACGGCCACAAGTTCAGCGTGTCCG
GCGAGGGCGAGGGCGATGCCACCTACGGCAAGCTGACCCTGAAGTTCATCTGCACCACCGGCAAGCTGCC
CGTGCCCTGGCCCACCCTCGTGACCACCCTGACCTACGGCGTGCAGTGCTTCAGCCGCTACCCCGACCAC
ATGAAGCAGCACGACTTCTTCAAGTCCGCCATGCCCGAAGGCTACGTCCAGGAGCGCACCATCTTCTTCA
AGGACGACGGCAACTACAAGACCCGCGCCGAGGTGAAGTTCGAGGGCGACACCCTGGTGAACCGCATCGA
GCTGAAGGGCATCGACTTCAAGGAGGACGGCAACATCCTGGGGCACAAGCTGGAGTACAACTACAACAGC
CACAACGTCTATATCATGGCCGACAAGCAGAAGAACGGCATCAAGGTGAACTTCAAGATCCGCCACAACA
TCGAGGACGGCAGCGTGCAGCTCGCCGACCACTACCAGCAGAACACCCCCATCGGCGACGGCCCCGTGCT
GCTGCCCGACAACCACTACCTGAGCACCCAGTCCGCCCTGAGCAAAGACCCCAACGAGAAGCGCGATCAC
ATGGTCCTGCTGGAGTTCGTGACCGCCGCCGGGATCACTCTCGGCATGGACGAGCTGTACAAGTAAAGCG
GCCGCTCGACTATGGGCACCAAAGAACCTGTAAACGTTATCTTTTTAAATTGAATGTGCACAAATAAAAG
TTTGGAAAAGAAAAAAAAAAAAAAAAAAAAAAAAAAAAAAAAAAAAAAAAAAAAAAAAAAAAAAAAAAAA
AAAAAAAAAAAAAAAAAAAAAAAAAAAAAAAAAAAAAAAAAAAAAAAAAAAAAAAAAAAAAAAAAAAAAA
AAAAAAAAAAA
