Features (pLannotate 1.2.2; 22 found; start..end, strand, type, name):
    173..552     +  enhancer       CMV enhancer: human cytomegalovirus immediate early enhancer
    553..756     +  promoter       CMV promoter: human cytomegalovirus (CMV) immediate early promoter
    752..785     +  LTR            5' LTR (truncated) (fragment): truncated 5' long terminal repeat (LTR) from HIV-1
    801..819     +  promoter       T7 promoter: promoter for bacteriophage T7 RNA polymerase
    853..1830    +  CDS            Nup37: NUP37_MOUSE - Experimental evidence at protein level: Swiss-Prot protein existence level 1. Component of the Nup107-160 subcomplex of the nuclear pore complex (NPC). The Nup107-160 subcomplex is required for the assembly of a functional NPC. The Nup107-160 subcomplex is also required for normal kinetochore microtubule attachment, mitotic progression and chromosome segregation (By similarity). From Mus musculus (Mouse).
   1849..2568    +  CDS            EGFP: the original enhanced GFP (Yang et al., 1996) mammalian codon-optimized
   2637..2658    +  promoter       TEF1 promoter (fragment): S. cerevisiae TEF1; promoter for EF-1α
   3122..3346    +  polyA_signal   bGH poly(A) signal: bovine growth hormone polyadenylation signal
   3350..3371    +  promoter       SV40 promoter (fragment): SV40 enhancer and early promoter
   3392..3820    +  rep_origin     f1 ori (sequence partly withheld): f1 bacteriophage origin of replication; arrow indicates direction of (+) strand synthesis
   3834..4163    +  promoter       SV40 promoter: SV40 enhancer and early promoter
   4230..5021    +  CDS            neo: KKA2_KLEPN - Also known as kan, nptII. Experimental evidence at protein level: Swiss-Prot protein existence level 1. Resistance to kanamycin, neomycin, paromomycin, ribostamycin, butirosin and gentamicin B. From Klebsiella pneumoniae.
   5047..5205    +  CDS            ble (fragment): BLE_KLEPN - Experimental evidence at protein level: Swiss-Prot protein existence level 1. Binding protein with a strong affinity to the bleomycin family of antibiotics. Binds to CL990; an antimitotic-antibiotic compound. From Klebsiella pneumoniae.
   5200..5321    +  polyA_signal   SV40 poly(A) signal: SV40 polyadenylation signal
   5394..5410    -  protein_bind   lac operator: The lac repressor binds to the lac operator to inhibit transcription in E. coli. This inhibition can be relieved by adding lactose or isopropyl-β-D-thiogalactopyranoside (IPTG). lac repressor encoded by lacI
   5418..5448    -  promoter       lac promoter: promoter for the E. coli lac operon
   5463..5484    -  protein_bind   CAP binding site: CAP binding activates transcription in the presence of cAMP. E. coli catabolite activator protein
   5497..5589    -  CDS            lacI (fragment): lac repressor; lacI; The lac repressor binds to the lac operator to inhibit transcription in E. coli. This inhibition can be relieved by adding lactose or isopropyl-β-D-thiogalactopyranoside (IPTG).
   5772..6360    -  rep_origin     ori: high-copy-number ColE1/pMB1/pBR322/pUC origin of replication
   6531..7391    -  CDS            AmpR: β-lactamase; bla; confers resistance to ampicillin, carbenicillin, and related antibiotics
   7392..7496    -  promoter       AmpR promoter: bla
   7555..18      -  misc_feature   bom (fragment) (across the origin): basis of mobility region from pBR322
>Addgene plasmid #104562 | pcDNA-Nup37-EGFP-polyA Sequencing Result | analyzer sequence | sequence record 201097
GCATAGTTAAGCCAGTATCTGCTCCCTGCTTGTGTGTTGGAGGTCGCTGAGTAGTGCGCGAGCAAAATTT
AAGCTACAACAAGGCAAGGCTTGACCGACAATTGCATGAAGAATCTGCTTAGGGTTAGGCGTTTTGCGCT
GCTTCGCGATGTACGGGCCAGATATACGCGTTGACATTGATTATTGACTAGTTATTAATAGTAATCAATT
ACGGGGTCATTAGTTCATAGCCCATATATGGAGTTCCGCGTTACATAACTTACGGTAAATGGCCCGCCTG
GCTGACCGCCCAACGACCCCCGCCCATTGACGTCAATAATGACGTATGTTCCCATAGTAACGCCAATAGG
GACTTTCCATTGACGTCAATGGGTGGAGTATTTACGGTAAACTGCCCACTTGGCAGTACATCAAGTGTAT
CATATGCCAAGTACGCCCCCTATTGACGTCAATGACGGTAAATGGCCCGCCTGGCATTATGCCCAGTACA
TGACCTTATGGGACTTTCCTACTTGGCAGTACATCTACGTATTAGTCATCGCTATTACCATGGTGATGCG
GTTTTGGCAGTACATCAATGGGCGTGGATAGCGGTTTGACTCACGGGGATTTCCAAGTCTCCACCCCATT
GACGTCAATGGGAGTTTGTTTTGGCACCAAAATCAACGGGACTTTCCAAAATGTCGTAACAACTCCGCCC
CATTGACGCAAATGGGCGGTAGGCGTGTACGGTGGGAGGTCTATATAAGCAGAGCTCTCTGGCTAACTAG
AGAACCCACTGCTTACTGGCTTATCGAAATTAATACGACTCACTATAGGGAGACCCAAGCTGGCTAGTTA
AGCTTCGAATTCATGAAGCAAGATGCTACAAGAAATGCTGCGTACACCGTGGATTGCGAAGATTATGTGC
ACGTGGTAGAATTTAATCCCTTTGAGAGTGGAGATTCAGGAAACCTGATTGCATATGGCGGCAGTAATTA
TGTGGTTGTTGGCATGTGTACGTTTCAGGAGGAAGAAACAGACATCGAAGGGATTCAGTATAAAACACTA
CGAACATTTCACCATGGAGTCCGAGTTGACGGCATTGCCTGGAGCCCAGAGACCAAACTTGACTCGCTGC
CTCCTGTAATCAAATTTTGTACTTCAGCTGCTGATTTGAAGATTAGATTATTTACTTCAGATCTTCAAGA
TAAAAATGAATATAAGGTTTTGGAGGGCCACTCAGACTTCATTAATGATCTGGTGTTCCATCCCAAAGAA
GGCCAGGAGCTCGCAAGCGTGAGTGACGACCACACCTGCAGGATTTGGAACTTGGAAGGAAAGCAGACAG
CTCATTTTCTTCTGCATTCTCCTGGAATGAGTGTATGCTGGCATCCCGAGGAAACTTTCAAGCTAATGGT
TGCAGAGAAGAATGGAACAATCCGGTTTTATGATCTAATGGCTCAGCAGGCAATTTTATCTCTTCAGTCA
GAGCAGACACCCTTAATGTCAGCACACTGGTGCTTAAAAAACACCTTCAAAGTTGGTGCTGTGGCAGGAA
ATGATTGGATTATTTGGGATATCACTCGGTCCAGTTATCCTCAAGAAACAAGACCTGTTCACATGGACCG
AGCACACTTATTTAGGTGGTCGGCCATTAGTGAAAACTTGTTTGCAACCACTGGATATCCTGGCAAAATG
GCCAGTCAGTTTCAGATTCATCATTTAGGGCACTCTCAGCCCGTCCTCATTGGTTCTGTAGCTGTCGGTT
CTGGTCTTTCCTGGCATAGAACACTTCCACTGTGTGCAGTTGGAGGCGACCACAAGCTCTTGTTCTGGGT
GACAGAAATGGATCCACCGGTCGCCACCATGGTGAGCAAGGGCGAGGAGCTGTTCACCGGGGTGGTGCCC
ATCCTGGTCGAGCTGGACGGCGACGTAAACGGCCACAAGTTCAGCGTGTCCGGCGAGGGCGAGGGCGATG
CCACCTACGGCAAGCTGACCCTGAAGTTCATCTGCACCACCGGCAAGCTGCCCGTGCCCTGGCCCACCCT
CGTGACCACCCTGACCTACGGCGTGCAGTGCTTCAGCCGCTACCCCGACCACATGAAGCAGCACGACTTC
TTCAAGTCCGCCATGCCCGAAGGCTACGTCCAGGAGCGCACCATCTTCTTCAAGGACGACGGCAACTACA
AGACCCGCGCCGAGGTGAAGTTCGAGGGCGACACCCTGGTGAACCGCATCGAGCTGAAGGGCATCGACTT
CAAGGAGGACGGCAACATCCTGGGGCACAAGCTGGAGTACAACTACAACAGCCACAACGTCTATATCATG
GCCGACAAGCAGAAGAACGGCATCAAGGTGAACTTCAAGATCCGCCACAACATCGAGGACGGCAGCGTGC
AGCTCGCCGACCACTACCAGCAGAACACCCCCATCGGCGACGGCCCCGTGCTGCTGCCCGACAACCACTA
CCTGAGCACCCAGTCCGCCCTGAGCAAAGACCCCAACGAGAAGCGCGATCACATGGTCCTGCTGGAGTTC
GTGACCGCCGCCGGGATCACTCTCGGCATGGACGAGCTGTACAAGTAAAGCGGCCGCTCGACTATGGGCA
CCAAAGAACCTGTAAACGTTATCTTTTTAAATTGAATGTGCACAAATAAAAGTTTGGAAAAGAAAAAAAA
AAAAAAAAAAAAAAAAAAAAAAAAAAAAAAAAAAAAAAAAAAAAAAAAAAAAAAAAAAAAAAAAAAAAAA
AAAAAAAAAAAAAAAAAAAAAAAAAAAAAAAAAAAAAAAAAAAAAAAAAAAAAAAAAAAAAAAAAAAAAA
AAAAAAAAAAAAAAAAAAAAAAAAAAAAAAAAAAAAAAAAAAAAAAAAAAAAAAAAAAAAAAAAAAAAAA
AAAAAAAAAAAAAAAAAAAAAAAAAAAAAAAAAAAAAAAAAAAAAAAAAAAAAAAAAAAAAAAAAAAAAA
AAAAAAAAAAAAAAAAAAAAAAAAAAAAAAAAAAAAAAAAAAAAATACGCATCATACGCTGTGGCGTACC
TCGAGTCTAGAGGGCCCTTCGAACAAAAACTCATCTCAGAAGAGGATCTGAATATGCATACCGGTCATCA
TCACCATCACCATTGAGTTTAAACCCGCTGATCAGCCTCGACTGTGCCTTCTAGTTGCCAGCCATCTGTT
GTTTGCCCCTCCCCCGTGCCTTCCTTGACCCTGGAAGGTGCCACTCCCACTGTCCTTTCCTAATAAAATG
AGGAAATTGCATCGCATTGTCTGAGTAGGTGTCATTCTATTCTGGGGGGTGGGGTGGGGCAGGACAGCAA
GGGGGAGGATTGGGAAGACAATAGCAGGCATGCTGGGGATGCGGTGGGCTCTATGGCTTCTGAGGCGGAA
AGAACCAGCTGGGGCTCTAGGGGGTATCCCC
[124 nt withheld, positions 3392-3515]
C
[91 nt withheld, positions 3517-3607]
A
[49 nt withheld, positions 3609-3657]
CCTTTGACGTTGGAGTCCACGTTCTTT
[37 nt withheld, positions 3685-3721]
ACCCTATCTCGGTCTATTCTTTTGATTTATAAGGGATTTTGCCGATTTCGGCCTATTGGTTAAAAAATGA
GCTGATTTAACAAAAATTTAACGCGAATTAATTCTGTGGAATGTGTGTCAGTTAGGGTGTGGAAAGTCCC
CAGGCTCCCCAGCAGGCAGAAGTATGCAAAGCATGCATCTCAATTAGTCAGCAACCAGGTGTGGAAAGTC
CCCAGGCTCCCCAGCAGGCAGAAGTATGCAAAGCATGCATCTCAATTAGTCAGCAACCATAGTCCCGCCC
CTAACTCCGCCCATCCCGCCCCTAACTCCGCCCAGTTCCGCCCATTCTCCGCCCCATGGCTGACTAATTT
TTTTTATTTATGCAGAGGCCGAGGCCGCCTCTGCCTCTGAGCTATTCCAGAAGTAGTGAGGAGGCTTTTT
TGGAGGCCTAGGCTTTTGCAAAAAGCTCCCGGGAGCTTGTATATCCATTTTCGGATCTGATCAAGAGACA
GGATGAGGATCGTTTCGCATGATTGAACAAGATGGATTGCACGCAGGTTCTCCGGCCGCTTGGGTGGAGA
GGCTATTCGGCTATGACTGGGCACAACAGACAATCGGCTGCTCTGATGCCGCCGTGTTCCGGCTGTCAGC
GCAGGGGCGCCCGGTTCTTTTTGTCAAGACCGACCTGTCCGGTGCCCTGAATGAACTGCAGGACGAGGCA
GCGCGGCTATCGTGGCTGGCCACGACGGGCGTTCCTTGCGCAGCTGTGCTCGACGTTGTCACTGAAGCGG
GAAGGGACTGGCTGCTATTGGGCGAAGTGCCGGGGCAGGATCTCCTGTCATCTCACCTTGCTCCTGCCGA
GAAAGTATCCATCATGGCTGATGCAATGCGGCGGCTGCATACGCTTGATCCGGCTACCTGCCCATTCGAC
CACCAAGCGAAACATCGCATCGAGCGAGCACGTACTCGGATGGAAGCCGGTCTTGTCGATCAGGATGATC
TGGACGAAGAGCATCAGGGGCTCGCGCCAGCCGAACTGTTCGCCAGGCTCAAGGCGCGCATGCCCGACGG
CGAGGATCTCGTCGTGACCCATGGCGATGCCTGCTTGCCGAATATCATGGTGGAAAATGGCCGCTTTTCT
GGATTCATCGACTGTGGCCGGCTGGGTGTGGCGGACCGCTATCAGGACATAGCGTTGGCTACCCGTGATA
TTGCTGAAGAGCTTGGCGGCGAATGGGCTGACCGCTTCCTCGTGCTTTACGGTATCGCCGCTCCCGATTC
GCAGCGCATCGCCTTCTATCGCCTTCTTGACGAGTTCTTCTGAGCGGGACTCTGGGGTTCGCGAAATGAC
CGACCAAGCGACGCCCAACCTGCCATCACGAGATTTCGATTCCACCGCCGCCTTCTATGAAAGGTTGGGC
TTCGGAATCGTTTTCCGGGACGCCGGCTGGATGATCCTCCAGCGCGGGGATCTCATGCTGGAGTTCTTCG
CCCACCCCAACTTGTTTATTGCAGCTTATAATGGTTACAAATAAAGCAATAGCATCACAAATTTCACAAA
TAAAGCATTTTTTTCACTGCATTCTAGTTGTGGTTTGTCCAAACTCATCAATGTATCTTATCATGTCTGT
ATACCGTCGACCTCTAGCTAGAGCTTGGCGTAATCATGGTCATAGCTGTTTCCTGTGTGAAATTGTTATC
CGCTCACAATTCCACACAACATACGAGCCGGAAGCATAAAGTGTAAAGCCTGGGGTGCCTAATGAGTGAG
CTAACTCACATTAATTGCGTTGCGCTCACTGCCCGCTTTCCAGTCGGGAAACCTGTCGTGCCAGCTGCAT
TAATGAATCGGCCAACGCGCGGGGAGAGGCGGTTTGCGTATTGGGCGCTCTTCCGCTTCCTCGCTCACTG
ACTCGCTGCGCTCGGTCGTTCGGCTGCGGCGAGCGGTATCAGCTCACTCAAAGGCGGTAATACGGTTATC
CACAGAATCAGGGGATAACGCAGGAAAGAACATGTGAGCAAAAGGCCAGCAAAAGGCCAGGAACCGTAAA
AAGGCCGCGTTGCTGGCGTTTTTCCATAGGCTCCGCCCCCCTGACGAGCATCACAAAAATCGACGCTCAA
GTCAGAGGTGGCGAAACCCGACAGGACTATAAAGATACCAGGCGTTTCCCCCTGGAAGCTCCCTCGTGCG
CTCTCCTGTTCCGACCCTGCCGCTTACCGGATACCTGTCCGCCTTTCTCCCTTCGGGAAGCGTGGCGCTT
TCTCATAGCTCACGCTGTAGGTATCTCAGTTCGGTGTAGGTCGTTCGCTCCAAGCTGGGCTGTGTGCACG
AACCCCCCGTTCAGCCCGACCGCTGCGCCTTATCCGGTAACTATCGTCTTGAGTCCAACCCGGTAAGACA
CGACTTATCGCCACTGGCAGCAGCCACTGGTAACAGGATTAGCAGAGCGAGGTATGTAGGCGGTGCTACA
GAGTTCTTGAAGTGGTGGCCTAACTACGGCTACACTAGAAGAACAGTATTTGGTATCTGCGCTCTGCTGA
AGCCAGTTACCTTCGGAAAAAGAGTTGGTAGCTCTTGATCCGGCAAACAAACCACCGCTGGTAGCGGTGG
TTTTTTTGTTTGCAAGCAGCAGATTACGCGCAGAAAAAAAGGATCTCAAGAAGATCCTTTGATCTTTTCT
ACGGGGTCTGACGCTCAGTGGAACGAAAACTCACGTTAAGGGATTTTGGTCATGAGATTATCAAAAAGGA
TCTTCACCTAGATCCTTTTAAATTAAAAATGAAGTTTTAAATCAATCTAAAGTATATATGAGTAAACTTG
GTCTGACAGTTACCAATGCTTAATCAGTGAGGCACCTATCTCAGCGATCTGTCTATTTCGTTCATCCATA
GTTGCCTGACTCCCCGTCGTGTAGATAACTACGATACGGGAGGGCTTACCATCTGGCCCCAGTGCTGCAA
TGATACCGCGAGACCCACGCTCACCGGCTCCAGATTTATCAGCAATAAACCAGCCAGCCGGAAGGGCCGA
GCGCAGAAGTGGTCCTGCAACTTTATCCGCCTCCATCCAGTCTATTAATTGTTGCCGGGAAGCTAGAGTA
AGTAGTTCGCCAGTTAATAGTTTGCGCAACGTTGTTGCCATTGCTACAGGCATCGTGGTGTCACGCTCGT
CGTTTGGTATGGCTTCATTCAGCTCCGGTTCCCAACGATCAAGGCGAGTTACATGATCCCCCATGTTGTG
CAAAAAAGCGGTTAGCTCCTTCGGTCCTCCGATCGTTGTCAGAAGTAAGTTGGCCGCAGTGTTATCACTC
ATGGTTATGGCAGCACTGCATAATTCTCTTACTGTCATGCCATCCGTAAGATGCTTTTCTGTGACTGGTG
AGTACTCAACCAAGTCATTCTGAGAATAGTGTATGCGGCGACCGAGTTGCTCTTGCCCGGCGTCAATACG
GGATAATACCGCGCCACATAGCAGAACTTTAAAAGTGCTCATCATTGGAAAACGTTCTTCGGGGCGAAAA
CTCTCAAGGATCTTACCGCTGTTGAGATCCAGTTCGATGTAACCCACTCGTGCACCCAACTGATCTTCAG
CATCTTTTACTTTCACCAGCGTTTCTGGGTGAGCAAAAACAGGAAGGCAAAATGCCGCAAAAAAGGGAAT
AAGGGCGACACGGAAATGTTGAATACTCATACTCTTCCTTTTTCAATATTATTGAAGCATTTATCAGGGT
TATTGTCTCATGAGCGGATACATATTTGAATGTATTTAGAAAAATAAACAAATAGGGGTTCCGCGCACAT
TTCCCCGAAAAGTGCCACCTGACGTCGACGGATCGGGAGATCTCCCGATCCCCTATGGTGCACTCTCAGT
ACAATCTGCTCTGATGCC
